Addgene plasmid #187984: mcherry p62 delta UBA silent
Purpose: mcherry p62 lacking UBA domain (aa389-434) but it has the silent mutations to be resistant to sip62. Internal reference: SMC572
Depositing lab: Sascha Martens. Depositing organization: University of Vienna. Publication: Oligomerization of p62 allows for selection of ubiquitinated cargo and isolation membrane during selective autophagy. Wurzer B, Zaffagnini G, Fracchiolla D, Turco E, Abert C, Romanov J, Martens S. Elife. 2015 Sep 28;4:e08941. doi: 10.7554/eLife.08941. PubMed 26413874.
Backbone
  Vector backbone: pmCherry-C1 Vector
  Backbone manufacturer: Clontech #632524
  Backbone size w/o insert (bp): 4722
  Total vector size (bp): 5707
  Vector type: Mammalian Expression
Growth in bacteria
  Bacterial resistance: Kanamycin, 50 μg/mL
  Growth temperature: 37°C
  Growth strain: DH5alpha
  Copy number: Unknown
Gene/Insert
  Gene/Insert name: p62
  Species: H. sapiens (human)
  Mutation: Lacking UBA domain (aa389-434) but it has the silent mutations to be resistant to sip62 #5
  GenBank ID: 23636 NM_153719
  Entrez Gene: NUP62 (a.k.a. IBSN, SNDI, p62)
  Tag / fusion protein: mCherry (N terminal on insert)
  Cloning method: Unknown
  Sequencing primers: 5′ AAATGGCGTCGCTCACCGTGAAGGCCT; 3′ ggTCACAACGGCGGGGGATGCTTTGGC
Terms and licenses: Academic/Nonprofit Terms; Industry Terms: Not Available to Industry
How to cite: mcherry p62 delta UBA silent was a gift from Sascha Martens (Addgene plasmid # 187984 ; http://n2t.net/addgene:187984 ; RRID:Addgene_187984)
