[The description below was written by a language model from this plasmid's Addgene catalogue record and pLannotate feature annotations shown in this document.]
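Description:
mcherry p62 delta UBA silent is a mammalian expression plasmid built on the pmCherry-C1 backbone. It encodes human p62 fused at its N-terminus to the red fluorescent protein mCherry. The fusion is driven by the human cytomegalovirus immediate-early enhancer and promoter and terminated by the SV40 polyadenylation signal. In the feature table, the mCherry coding sequence is followed by a short remnant of the multiple cloning site and then the p62 fragment. The insert lacks the C-terminal ubiquitin-associated (UBA) domain (residues 389–434) and carries silent mutations that make the transcript resistant to a p62-targeting siRNA.

The catalogue's gene link points to NUP62, a nucleoporin that shares the alias p62. The sequence annotation instead identifies the insert as SQSTM1, the selective autophagy receptor that bridges polyubiquitinated cargo and LC3-family proteins. That identification fits the UBA deletion and the autophagy focus of the associated study. The listed total size (5,707 bp) is also slightly smaller than the sequenced record (5,875 nt).

The plasmid replicates in E. coli from a high-copy pUC-type origin and also carries an f1 origin. A single NeoR/KanR gene sits behind tandem bacterial (bla) and SV40 early promoters and ends in the HSV TK polyadenylation signal. It gives kanamycin selection in bacteria and can support G418 selection in mammalian cells. The short large T antigen, ble and bGH poly(A) fragments in the annotation appear to be backbone remnants rather than functional elements.

The siRNA-resistant design suits knockdown-and-rescue experiments, in which endogenous p62 is depleted and replaced with a fluorescently trackable mutant. This would let the contribution of ubiquitin binding through the UBA domain to cargo recognition in selective autophagy be assessed.
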