Features (pLannotate 1.2.2; 15 found; start..end, strand, type, name):
     83..386     +  enhancer       CMV enhancer: human cytomegalovirus immediate early enhancer
    387..590     +  promoter       CMV promoter: human cytomegalovirus (CMV) immediate early promoter
    635..1342    +  CDS            mCherry: mCherry is a basic (constitutively fluorescent) red fluorescent protein published in 2004, derived from Discosoma sp.. It is reported to be a very rapidly-maturing monomer with low acid sensitivity.
   1343..1366    +  misc_feature   MCS (fragment): multiple cloning site
   1367..2548    +  CDS            SQSTM1 (fragment): SQSTM_HUMAN - Also known as ORCA, OSIL. Experimental evidence at protein level: Swiss-Prot protein existence level 1. Autophagy receptor required for selective macroautophagy (aggrephagy). Functions as a bridge between polyubiquitinated cargo and autophagosomes. Interacts directly with both the cargo to become degraded and an autophagy modifier of the MAP1 LC3 family (PubMed:16286508, PubMed:20168092, PubMed:24128730, PubMed:28404643, PubMed:22622177). Along with WDFY3, involved in the formation and autophagic degradation of cytoplasmic ubiquitin-containing inclusions (p62 bodies, ALIS/aggreso
   2578..2662    +  CDS            large T antigen (fragment): large T antigen from SV40 (simian virus 40)
   2685..2806    +  polyA_signal   SV40 poly(A) signal: SV40 polyadenylation signal
   2840..3268    -  rep_origin     f1 ori (sequence partly withheld): f1 bacteriophage origin of replication; arrow indicates direction of (+) strand synthesis
   3295..3399    +  promoter       AmpR promoter: bla
   3401..3758    +  promoter       SV40 promoter: SV40 enhancer and early promoter
   3793..4587    +  CDS            NeoR/KanR: aminoglycoside phosphotransferase from Tn5; aph(3')-II (or nptII); confers resistance to neomycin, kanamycin, and G418 (Geneticin®)
   4608..4760    +  CDS            ble (fragment): BLE_KLEPN - Experimental evidence at protein level: Swiss-Prot protein existence level 1. Binding protein with a strong affinity to the bleomycin family of antibiotics. Binds to CL990; an antimitotic-antibiotic compound. From Klebsiella pneumoniae.
   4819..4866    +  polyA_signal   HSV TK poly(A) signal: herpes simplex virus thymidine kinase polyadenylation signal (Cole and Stacy, 1985)
   4957..4973    -  polyA_signal   bGH poly(A) signal (fragment): bovine growth hormone polyadenylation signal
   5195..5783    +  rep_origin     ori: high-copy-number ColE1/pMB1/pBR322/pUC origin of replication
>Addgene plasmid #187984 | mcherry p62 delta UBA silent | addgene full sequence | sequence record 374443 | Addgene NGS Result
TAACCGTATTACCGCCATGCATTAGTTATTAATAGTAATCAATTACGGGGTCATTAGTTCATAGCCCATA
TATGGAGTTCCGCGTTACATAACTTACGGTAAATGGCCCGCCTGGCTGACCGCCCAACGACCCCCGCCCA
TTGACGTCAATAATGACGTATGTTCCCATAGTAACGCCAATAGGGACTTTCCATTGACGTCAATGGGTGG
AGTATTTACGGTAAACTGCCCACTTGGCAGTACATCAAGTGTATCATATGCCAAGTACGCCCCCTATTGA
CGTCAATGACGGTAAATGGCCCGCCTGGCATTATGCCCAGTACATGACCTTATGGGACTTTCCTACTTGG
CAGTACATCTACGTATTAGTCATCGCTATTACCATGGTGATGCGGTTTTGGCAGTACATCAATGGGCGTG
GATAGCGGTTTGACTCACGGGGATTTCCAAGTCTCCACCCCATTGACGTCAATGGGAGTTTGTTTTGGCA
CCAAAATCAACGGGACTTTCCAAAATGTCGTAACAACTCCGCCCCATTGACGCAAATGGGCGGTAGGCGT
GTACGGTGGGAGGTCTATATAAGCAGAGCTGGTTTAGTGAACCGTCAGATCCGCTAGCGCTACCGGTCGC
CACCATGGTGAGCAAGGGCGAGGAGGATAACATGGCCATCATCAAGGAGTTCATGCGCTTCAAGGTGCAC
ATGGAGGGCTCCGTGAACGGCCACGAGTTCGAGATCGAGGGCGAGGGCGAGGGCCGCCCCTACGAGGGCA
CCCAGACCGCCAAGCTGAAGGTGACCAAGGGTGGCCCCCTGCCCTTCGCCTGGGACATCCTGTCCCCTCA
GTTCATGTACGGCTCCAAGGCCTACGTGAAGCACCCCGCCGACATCCCCGACTACTTGAAGCTGTCCTTC
CCCGAGGGCTTCAAGTGGGAGCGCGTGATGAACTTCGAGGACGGCGGCGTGGTGACCGTGACCCAGGACT
CCTCCCTGCAGGACGGCGAGTTCATCTACAAGGTGAAGCTGCGCGGCACCAACTTCCCCTCCGACGGCCC
CGTAATGCAGAAGAAGACCATGGGCTGGGAGGCCTCCTCCGAGCGGATGTACCCCGAGGACGGCGCCCTG
AAGGGCGAGATCAAGCAGAGGCTGAAGCTGAAGGACGGCGGCCACTACGACGCTGAGGTCAAGACCACCT
ACAAGGCCAAGAAGCCCGTGCAGCTGCCCGGCGCCTACAACGTCAACATCAAGTTGGACATCACCTCCCA
CAACGAGGACTACACCATCGTGGAACAGTACGAACGCGCCGAGGGCCGCCACTCCACCGGCGGCATGGAC
GAGCTGTACAAGTCCGGACTCAGATCTCGAGCTCAAATGGCGTCGCTCACCGTGAAGGCCTACCTTCTGG
GCAAGGAGGACGCGGCGCGCGAGATTCGCCGCTTCAGCTTCTGCTGCAGCCCCGAGCCTGAGGCGGAAGC
CGAGGCTGCGGCGGGTCCGGGACCCTGCGAGCGGCTGCTGAGCCGGGTGGCCGCCCTGTTCCCCGCGCTG
CGGCCTGGCGGCTTCCAGGCGCACTACCGCGATGAGGACGGGGACTTGGTTGCCTTTTCCAGTGACGAGG
AATTGACAATGGCCATGTCCTACGTGAAGGATGACATCTTCCGAATCTACATTAAAGAGAAAAAAGAGTG
CCGGCGGGACCACCGCCCACCGTGTGCTCAGGAGGCGCCCCGCAACATGGTGCACCCCAATGTGATCTGC
GATGGCTGCAATGGGCCTGTGGTAGGAACCCGCTACAAGTGCAGCGTCTGCCCAGACTACGACTTGTGTA
GCGTCTGCGAGGGAAAGGGCTTGCACCGGGGGCACACCAAGCTCGCATTCCCCAGCCCCTTCGGGCACCT
GTCTGAGGGCTTCTCGCACAGCCGCTGGCTCCGGAAGGTGAAACACGGACACTTCGGGTGGCCAGGATGG
GAAATGGGTCCACCAGGAAACTGGAGCCCACGTCCTCCTCGTGCAGGGGAGGCCCGCCCTGGCCCCACGG
CAGAATCAGCTTCTGGTCCATCGGAGGATCCGAGTGTGAATTTCCTGAAGAACGTTGGGGAGAGTGTGGC
AGCTGCCCTTAGCCCTCTGGGCATTGAAGTTGATATCGATGTGGAGCACGGAGGGAAAAGAAGCCGCCTG
ACCCCCGTCTCTCCAGAGAGTTCCAGCACAGAGGAGAAGAGCAGCTCACAGCCAAGCAGCTGCTGCTCTG
ACCCCAGCAAGCCGGGTGGGAATGTTGAGGGCGCCACGCAGTCTCTGGCGGAGCAGATGAGGAAGATCGC
CTTGGAGTCCGAGGGGCGCCCTGAGGAGCAAATGGAATCCGACAACTGTTCAGGAGGAGATGATGACTGG
ACCCATCTGTCTTCAAAAGAAGTGGACCCGTCTACAGGTGAACTCCAGTCCCTACAGATGCCAGAATCCG
AAGGGCCAAGCTCTCTGGACCCCTCCCAGGAGGGACCCACAGGGCTGAAGGAAGCTGCCTTGTACCCACA
TCTCCCGCCAAAGCATCCCCCGCCGTTGTGACCCGGGATCCACCGGATCTAGATAACTGATCATAATCAG
CCATACCACATTTGTAGAGGTTTTACTTGCTTTAAAAAACCTCCCACACCTCCCCCTGAACCTGAAACAT
AAAATGAATGCAATTGTTGTTGTTAACTTGTTTATTGCAGCTTATAATGGTTACAAATAAAGCAATAGCA
TCACAAATTTCACAAATAAAGCATTTTTTTCACTGCATTCTAGTTGTGGTTTGTCCAAACTCATCAATGT
ATCTTAACGCGTAAATTGTAAGCGTTAATATTTTGTTAAAATTCGCGTTAAATTTTTGTTAAATCAGCTC
ATTTTTTAACCAATAGGCCGAAATCGGCAAAATCCCTTATAAATCAAAAGAATAGACCGAGATAGGGT
[37 nt withheld, positions 2939-2975]
AAAGAACGTGGACTCCAACGTCAAAGG
[49 nt withheld, positions 3003-3051]
T
[91 nt withheld, positions 3053-3143]
G
[124 nt withheld, positions 3145-3268]
CAGGTGGCACTTTTCGGGGAAATGTGCGCGGAACCCCTATTTGTTTATTTTTCTAAATACATTCAAATAT
GTATCCGCTCATGAGACAATAACCCTGATAAATGCTTCAATAATATTGAAAAAGGAAGAGTCCTGAGGCG
GAAAGAACCAGCTGTGGAATGTGTGTCAGTTAGGGTGTGGAAAGTCCCCAGGCTCCCCAGCAGGCAGAAG
TATGCAAAGCATGCATCTCAATTAGTCAGCAACCAGGTGTGGAAAGTCCCCAGGCTCCCCAGCAGGCAGA
AGTATGCAAAGCATGCATCTCAATTAGTCAGCAACCATAGTCCCGCCCCTAACTCCGCCCATCCCGCCCC
TAACTCCGCCCAGTTCCGCCCATTCTCCGCCCCATGGCTGACTAATTTTTTTTATTTATGCAGAGGCCGA
GGCCGCCTCGGCCTCTGAGCTATTCCAGAAGTAGTGAGGAGGCTTTTTTGGAGGCCTAGGCTTTTGCAAA
GATCGATCAAGAGACAGGATGAGGATCGTTTCGCATGATTGAACAAGATGGATTGCACGCAGGTTCTCCG
GCCGCTTGGGTGGAGAGGCTATTCGGCTATGACTGGGCACAACAGACAATCGGCTGCTCTGATGCCGCCG
TGTTCCGGCTGTCAGCGCAGGGGCGCCCGGTTCTTTTTGTCAAGACCGACCTGTCCGGTGCCCTGAATGA
ACTGCAAGACGAGGCAGCGCGGCTATCGTGGCTGGCCACGACGGGCGTTCCTTGCGCAGCTGTGCTCGAC
GTTGTCACTGAAGCGGGAAGGGACTGGCTGCTATTGGGCGAAGTGCCGGGGCAGGATCTCCTGTCATCTC
ACCTTGCTCCTGCCGAGAAAGTATCCATCATGGCTGATGCAATGCGGCGGCTGCATACGCTTGATCCGGC
TACCTGCCCATTCGACCACCAAGCGAAACATCGCATCGAGCGAGCACGTACTCGGATGGAAGCCGGTCTT
GTCGATCAGGATGATCTGGACGAAGAGCATCAGGGGCTCGCGCCAGCCGAACTGTTCGCCAGGCTCAAGG
CGAGCATGCCCGACGGCGAGGATCTCGTCGTGACCCATGGCGATGCCTGCTTGCCGAATATCATGGTGGA
AAATGGCCGCTTTTCTGGATTCATCGACTGTGGCCGGCTGGGTGTGGCGGACCGCTATCAGGACATAGCG
TTGGCTACCCGTGATATTGCTGAAGAGCTTGGCGGCGAATGGGCTGACCGCTTCCTCGTGCTTTACGGTA
TCGCCGCTCCCGATTCGCAGCGCATCGCCTTCTATCGCCTTCTTGACGAGTTCTTCTGAGCGGGACTCTG
GGGTTCGAAATGACCGACCAAGCGACGCCCAACCTGCCATCACGAGATTTCGATTCCACCGCCGCCTTCT
ATGAAAGGTTGGGCTTCGGAATCGTTTTCCGGGACGCCGGCTGGATGATCCTCCAGCGCGGGGATCTCAT
GCTGGAGTTCTTCGCCCACCCTAGGGGGAGGCTAACTGAAACACGGAAGGAGACAATACCGGAAGGAACC
CGCGCTATGACGGCAATAAAAAGACAGAATAAAACGCACGGTGTTGGGTCGTTTGTTCATAAACGCGGGG
TTCGGTCCCAGGGCTGGCACTCTGTCGATACCCCACCGAGACCCCATTGGGGCCAATACGCCCGCGTTTC
TTCCTTTTCCCCACCCCACCCCCCAAGTTCGGGTGAAGGCCCAGGGCTCGCAGCCAACGTCGGGGCGGCA
GGCCCTGCCATAGCCTCAGGTTACTCATATATACTTTAGATTGATTTAAAACTTCATTTTTAATTTAAAA
GGATCTAGGTGAAGATCCTTTTTGATAATCTCATGACCAAAATCCCTTAACGTGAGTTTTCGTTCCACTG
AGCGTCAGACCCCGTAGAAAAGATCAAAGGATCTTCTTGAGATCCTTTTTTTCTGCGCGTAATCTGCTGC
TTGCAAACAAAAAAACCACCGCTACCAGCGGTGGTTTGTTTGCCGGATCAAGAGCTACCAACTCTTTTTC
CGAAGGTAACTGGCTTCAGCAGAGCGCAGATACCAAATACTGTTCTTCTAGTGTAGCCGTAGTTAGGCCA
CCACTTCAAGAACTCTGTAGCACCGCCTACATACCTCGCTCTGCTAATCCTGTTACCAGTGGCTGCTGCC
AGTGGCGATAAGTCGTGTCTTACCGGGTTGGACTCAAGACGATAGTTACCGGATAAGGCGCAGCGGTCGG
GCTGAACGGGGGGTTCGTGCACACAGCCCAGCTTGGAGCGAACGACCTACACCGAACTGAGATACCTACA
GCGTGAGCTATGAGAAAGCGCCACGCTTCCCGAAGGGAGAAAGGCGGACAGGTATCCGGTAAGCGGCAGG
GTCGGAACAGGAGAGCGCACGAGGGAGCTTCCAGGGGGAAACGCCTGGTATCTTTATAGTCCTGTCGGGT
TTCGCCACCTCTGACTTGAGCGTCGATTTTTGTGATGCTCGTCAGGGGGGCGGAGCCTATGGAAAAACGC
CAGCAACGCGGCCTTTTTACGGTTCCTGGCCTTTTGCTGGCCTTTTGCTCACATGTTCTTTCCTGCGTTA
TCCCCTGATTCTGTGGA
